>Addgene plasmid #237197 | PI4KB-NanoLuc Fusion Vector | addgene full sequence | sequence record 472459 | Addgene NGS Result
TGGTTCAGCAGAGACAGCTCGGAGATCAGCCGCTGTGTCTTCTGCTCCTTTGTGGGCAGGGTGGCCAGGC
GCTTGCCGATTGCCATCAGGGACTTGATAAACTCCCTCTCTGGTGCCAGTCTCACTGGGGAGCTGAAGGA
ATTGTCGATGCTCTCGGTGCTGCTGCTCAGCTCCTCATCCTCATTCTCCACCTTAGGGTTGCTGGCTGTC
CTCTTCAGGTTAGAGGACAGAGAGATGGAGGCGGTGGCGTCGCTCTTAGACCTCTGGTGTGTTCTCTTGG
ATGGGCTCAGTCCGGTATCAGGTGCTGGAGACAGGGATGGCAGCTCCCTCTTCCTGTGTGCAGGCTTCAG
CTCGTCGCTCAGGATCAGCTTTCTCAGCTTTGTGCCCCGGCTGTGGCGCTGGGTAGAGATGTGCATATCG
CTAGAATAGGCGCCCAGCAGCAGGGCACACTGCAGAGAAAAATTGATGGACTGCCTGCATCTGTGCACGA
TGTAAGGCTTGATGGCGTCGCCCACATCCTCGTCCATGTGGATATACATGTTCAGCAGCTGGGGCAGGTA
GAAATCCACGTCCTCATTCCGAAAGCAGAACAGGCGGTTGCCGATGTAGGCCTGCACGCCAGGCTCCTTG
GAATTATACAGGTAGCTGATGGCCATAGAGATGTCAAACAGCTTGCTCTCGAACAGCCGCAGCAGCCAGG
ACTGCTTGGCGCTATTGTTCTGGCGCCTTCTCCGGGCGCCCTTTGCTGTTCCGGATGCCACTGCTGCTCC
CATCTCATCCTCCTCCTCCCTGATCTGGGCGGGTGGATCGTCCAGACATCTGATCTCGCTATCCACTCCG
TCGCCGTTCACCAGCTCCAGTGGGGTTCCCCTGCTGCTCACGGCCACTCCTCCGTGCAGCAGCTTCACCT
TCTCCAGCACCTCCTGGCAGGCCTTCTGGGCCACCTCAGGGTCGATCACGCTCAGCTCTCCCACTCCCTC
TGTGATCACGCTCAGCAGAGAGCCGCCATTGTTGCCAGGGGGGCCAGATGTTGGCTCGGAGGTAGGCTTC
AGTGGGGCAGGCTCCACCACGGTATCGCCCATGGCGATCGCTAGCCCTATAGTGAGTCGTATTAATACTC
TAGCCTTAAGAGCTGTAATTGAACTGGGAGTGGACACCTGTGGAGAGAAAGGCAAAGTGGATGTCAGTAA
GACCAATAGGTGCCTATCAGAAACGCAAGAGTCTTCTCTGTCTCGACAAGCCCAGTTTCTATTGGTCTCC
TTAAACCTGTCTTGTAACCTTGATACTTACCTGCCCAGTGCCTCACGACCAACTTCTGCAGCTTAAGTTC
GAGACTGTTGTGTCAGAAGCACTGACTGCGTTAGCAATTTAACTGTGATAAACTACCGCAATAAAGCTTC
TAGTGATCTGACGGTTCACTAAACCAGCTCTGCTTATATAGACCTCCCACCGTACACGCCTACCGCCCAT
TTGCGTCAACGGGGCGGGGTTATTACGACATTTTGGAAAGTCCCGTTGATTTTGGTGCCAAAACAAACTC
CCATTGACGTCAATGGGGTGGAGACTTGGAAATCCCCGTGAGTCAAACCGCTATCCACGCCCATTGGTGT
ACTGCCAAAACCGCATCACCATGGTAATAGCGATGACTAATACGTAGATGTACTGCCAAGTAGGAAAGTC
CCGTAAGGTCATGTACTGGGCATAATGCCAGGCGGGCCATTTACCGTCATTGACGTCAATAGGGGGCGGA
CTTGGCATATGATACACTTGATGTACTGCCAAGTGGGCAGTTTACCGTAAATACTCCACCCATTGACGTC
AATGGAAAGTCCCTATTGGCGTTACTATGGGAACATACGTCATTATTGACGTCAATGGGCGGGGGTCGTT
GGGCGGTCAGCCAGGCGGGCCATTTACCGTAAGTTATGTAACGCGGAACTCCATATATGGGCTATGAACT
AATGACCCCGTAATTGATTACTATTAATAACTAGTCAATAATCAATGCCAACATGGCGGTCATATTGGAC
ATGAGCCAATATAAATGTACATATTATGATATAGATACAACGTATGCAATGGCCAATAGCCAATATTGAT
TTATGCTATATAACCAATGAATAATATGGCTAATGGCCAATATTGAAGATCTCGATCCTCTACGCCGGAC
GCATCGTGGCCGGAGTACTGCGGTTTATCTCGATGGCTACGAGGGCAGACAGTAAGTGGATTTACCATAA
TCCCTTAATTGTACGCACCGCTAAAACGCGTAATCTCATGACGGGGTGGTGCGTAACGGCAAAAGCACCG
CCGGACATCAGCGCTAGCGGAGTGTATACTGGCTTACTATGTTGGCACTGATGAGGGTGTCAGTGAAGTG
CTTCATGTGGCAGGAGAAAAAAGGCTGCACCGGTGCGTCAGCAGAATATGTGATACAGGATATATTCCGC
TTCCTCGCTCACTGACTCGCTACGCTCGGTCGTTCGACTGCGGCGAGCGGAAATGGCTTACGAACGGGGC
GGAGATTTCCTGGAAGATGCCAGGAAGATACTTAACAGGGAAGTGAGAGGGCCGCGGCAAAGCCGTTTTT
CCATAGGCTCCGCCCCCCTGACAAGCATCACGAAATCTGACGCTCAAATCAGTGGTGGCGAAACCCGACA
GGACTATAAAGATACCAGGCGTTTCCCCCTGGCGGCTCCCTCGTGCGCTCTCCTGTTCCTGCCTTTCGGT
TTACCGGTGTCATTCCGCTGTTATGGCCGCGTTTGTCTCATTCCACGCCTGACACTCAGTTCCGGGTAGG
CAGTTCGCTCCAAGCTGGACTGTATGCACGAACCCCCCGTTCAGTCCGACCGCTGCGCCTTATCCGGTAA
CTATCGTCTTGAGTCCAACCCGGAAAGACATGCAAAAGCACCACTGGCAGCAGCCACTGGTAATTGATTT
AGAGGAGTTAGTCTTGAAGTCATGCGCCGGTTAAGGCTAAACTGAAAGGACAAGTTTTGGTGACTGCGCT
CCTCCAAGCCAGTTACCTCGGTTCAAAGAGTTGGTAGCTCAGAGAACCTTCGAAAAACCGCCCTGCAAGG
CGGTTTTTTCGTTTTCAGAGCAAGAGATTACGCGCAGACCAAAACGATCTCAAGAAGATCATCTTATTAA
TCAGATAAAATATTTCTAGATTTCAGTGCAATTTATCTCTTCAAATGTAGCACCTGAAGTCAGCCCCATA
CGATATAAGTTGTAATTCTCATGTTTGACAGCTTATCATCGCATGAGCGGATCCTTATCGCTATCGATTC
ACACAAAAAACCAACACACAGATGTAATGAAAATAAAGATATTTTATTGCGGCCATCGTGATGGCAGGTT
GGGCGTCGCTTGGTCGGTCATTTCGAACCCCAGAGTCCCGCTCAGAAGAACTCGTCAAGAAGGCGATAGA
AGGCGATGCGCTGCGAATCGGGAGCGGCGATACCGTAAAGCACGAGGAAGCGGTCAGCCCATTCGCCGCC
AAGCTCTTCAGCAATATCACGGGTAGCCAACGCTATGTCCTGATAGCGGTCCGCCACACCCAGCCGGCCA
CAGTCGATGAATCCAGAAAAGCGGCCATTTTCCACCATGATATTCGGCAAGCAGGCATCGCCATGGGTCA
CGACGAGATCCTCGCCGTCGGGCATGCGCGCCTTGAGCCTGGCGAACAGTTCGGCTGGCGCGAGCCCCTG
ATGCTCTTCGTCCAGATCATCCTGATCGACAAGACCGGCTTCCATCCGAGTACGTGCTCGCTCGATGCGA
TGTTTCGCTTGGTGGTCGAATGGGCAGGTAGCCGGATCAAGCGTATGCAGCCGCCGCATTGCATCAGCCA
TGATGGATACTTTCTCGGCAGGAGCAAGGTGAGATGACAGGAGATCCTGCCCCGGCACTTCGCCCAATAG
CAGCCAGTCCCTTCCCGCTTCAGTGACAACGTCGAGCACAGCTGCGCAAGGAACGCCCGTCGTGGCCAGC
CACGATAGCCGCGCTGCCTCGTCCTGCAGTTCATTCAGGGCACCGGACAGGTCGGTCTTGACAAAAAGAA
CCGGGCGCCCCTGCGCTGACAGCCGGAACACGGCGGCATCAGAGCAGCCGATTGTCTGTTGTGCCCAGTC
ATAGCCGAATAGCCTCTCCACCCAAGCGGCCGGAGAACCTGCGTGCAATCCATCTTGTTCAATCATGATC
TGCCTCCTGGGTTTAGTTCCTCACCTTGTCGTATTATACTATGCCGATATACTATGCCGATGATTAATTG
TCAACAGTTAATTAAGCTTTTTGCAAAAGCCTAGGCCTCCAAAAAAGCCTCCTCACTACTTCTGGAATAG
CTCAGAGGCCGAGGCGGCCTCGGCCTCTGCATAAATAAAAAAAATTAGTCAGCCATGGGGCGGAGAATGG
GCGGAACTGGGCGGAGTTAGGGGCGGGATGGGCGGAGTTAGGGGCGGGACTATGGTTGCTGACTAATTGA
GATGCATGCTTTGCATACTTCTGCCTGCTGGGGAGCCTGGGGACTTTCCACACCTGGTTGCTGACTAATT
GAGATGCATGCTTTGCATACTTCTGCCTGCTGGGGAGCCTGGGGACTTTCCACACCCTAACTGACACACA
TTCCACAGCTGGTTCTTTCCGCCTCAGAAGGTACCTAACCAAGTTCCTCTTTCAGAGGTTATTTCAGGCC
ATGGTGCTGCGCAGATCCGCGTATGCGGTGTGAAATACCGCACAGATGCGTAAGGAGAAAATACCGCATC
AGGAAATTGTAAGCGTTAATATTTTGTTAAAATTCGATTTTACCACATTTGTAGAGGTTTTACTTGCTTA
AAAAAACCTCCCACATCTCCCCCTGAACCTGAAACATAAAATGAATGCAATTGTTGTTGTTAACTTGTTT
ATTGCAGCTTATAATGGTTACAAATAAAGCAATAGCATCACAAATTTCACAAATAAAGCATTTTTTTCAC
TGCATTCTAGTTGTGGTTTGTCCAAACTCATCAATGTATCTTATCATGTCTGCTCGAAGCGGCCGCCCCA
AGGGGTTATGCTAGTTATTGCTCAGCGGTGGCAGCAGCCAACTCAGCTTCCTTTCGGGCTTTGTTAGCAG
CCGGATCAGCTTGCATGCCTGCAGGTCGACTCTAGAGTCGCGGCCTTACGCCAGAATGCGTTCGCACAGC
CGCCAGCCGGTCACTCCGTTGATGGTTACTCGGAACAGCAGGGAGCCGTCGGGGTTGATCAGGCGCTCGT
CGATAATTTTGTTGCCGTTCCACAGGGTCCCTGTTACAGTGATCTTTTTGCCGTCGAACACGGCGATGCC
TTCATACGGCCGTCCGAAATAGTCGATCATGTTCGGCGTAACCCCGTCGATTACCAGTGTGCCATAGTGC
AGGATCACCTTAAAGTGATGATCATCCACAGGGTACACCACCTTAAAAATTTTTTCGATCTGGCCCATTT
GGTCGCCGCTCAGACCTTCATACGGGATGATGACATGGATGTCGATCTTCAGCCCATTTTCACCGCTCAG
GACAATCCTTTGGATCGGAGTTACGGACACCCCGAGATTCTGAAACAAACTGGACACACCTCCCTGTTCA
AGGACTTGGTCCAGGTTGTAGCCGGCTGTCTGTCGCCAGTCCCCAACGAAATCTTCGAGTGTGAAGACGC
CGCTCGAGCCGAGAGAAACCATGATGCCATTGGTCAGATACTGAAAGCCGTCGTACAGCTTTGTGGTGAT
GCTCCGCATAGAGCCATCCACCATCTGCTCCACCAGCAGCTGCAGCTGCTCCTCTGTCATGGACATGTGA
AACCGCTCCTTCAGGTTGCGGATGGTGCTAGAGCCGTGGAAACAGGGCAGCTGGCTGCCCTGCTGCATGA
TCTCCACGATCTGCACCACCTTGTCCATGTGCTTCCTTGCTGCGATCAGTCCCTGCAGCATCAGCATCTT
GTAGTAGTTGAACATATCGCCGTCCAGGCCGCCCATCACATCCACGAACTCTGTGGTCAGCTTAAAGGCG
CTGGTCTCGAAGCCCAGGTTGCGTGGGGAGCTAGACAGGATAAAGCCGAAGTCGATGTGGATGATGTGGC
CCTCGGCATCCAGCAGGATATTGCCGTTGTGCCTGTCCTTCACCTGCAGCAGATAGCACACCAGGCAGTA
GCCGGCGCAGCTCTGCACAAAATTTCTCTGGGCAGACAGGAAGGCCTCTGTGGTATAGGAGCCGTGCTCC
TGCAGGAAGTAGTCCAGCAGGGACAGCTGGCTCTGCTTCTTCACCTGGTGGATGGACACGGCGTTCACCA
CGGGCTCGATCATGCCAGAATCGGCGGAGATGACCAGGATCTTATAAGGCTTGATCCACAGGGGCACCCG
CTCCTGCTCCCAGATGCTCTGCAGCTGCTTCAGCACCTGAAATGCCAGCAGCTCCTGCCTCAGATCGTCG
CCACACTTCACGATCACAGACAGCAGCCTCCAGTTTGGCAGGTGGCCGTAAGGGGAGCCCTCTCTGATCC
GGCGCACCTTCTCCTGCCATGGCTCCTTCAGGGCCACGGCAGATGGATCCTCTGGGTCCCTCTTGAAGGC
TGTAGGGGTGTGGGCCAGCTGCTCGGACAGCCTTCTCCGGATGTCGCCTGCTGCGATAAACACGGGCTCC
TTGCTCTCCTGAGATGTGATGGAATCCACGCTGAACTGAGAGATATTGTCGCAGCTGTTGGTGTGCACCT
CTGGCAGCTCCACCTGCAGCTCGCCGATATCGTCCACAGACCAGGCCTCATCGTCATTATCGTAGTTGGG
CACTGTGGAGAAGCTGCCGGCTCTCTGCTCGTGGGTGATGCCACACTCTGGCAGATTCTCCACGGACCGG
GTGCTCCTGATTCTGTTCTCAGGGATGCGGGCGGGCACGGATGTGGTGTCAAAATTCTCGCACTCCAGCA
CCTCCACATAGATCAGGTAAGGGGCCTTATCCTTAGAGTTCAGCACCACGGCCTGTGTGTGGGGCACCCT
CACCACGTGGTGGTCGAATCCTGCGGTTGGCAGCCACACTCTTGCTGGCAGCTTG
Features (pLannotate 1.2.2; 23 found; start..end, strand, type, name):
   1096..1114    -  promoter       T7 promoter: promoter for bacteriophage T7 RNA polymerase
   1158..1290    -  intron         chimeric intron: chimera between introns from human β-globin and immunoglobulin heavy chain genes
   1429..1628    -  promoter       CMV promoter: human cytomegalovirus (CMV) immediate early promoter
   1630..2007    -  enhancer       CMV enhancer: human cytomegalovirus immediate early enhancer
   2200..2271    -  misc_feature   cer region (fragment): ColE1-derived recombination site that helps to maintain plasmids as monomers
   2279..2326    +  mobile_element IS1 (fragment): prokaryotic transposable element IS1
   2320..2346    +  misc_feature   bom (fragment): basis of mobility region from pBR322
   2445..2500    -  rep_origin     RSF ori (fragment): Plasmids containing the RSF 1030 origin of replication can be propagated in E. coli cells that contain additional plasmids with compatible origins.
   2588..3133    -  rep_origin     p15A ori: Plasmids containing the medium-copy-number p15A origin of replication can be propagated in E. coli cells that contain a second plasmid with the ColE1 origin.
   3245..3261    +  promoter       tet promoter (fragment): E. coli promoter for tetracycline efflux protein gene
   3290..3338    -  polyA_signal   poly(A) signal: synthetic polyadenylation signal
   3405..4196    -  CDS            neo: KKA2_KLEPN - Also known as kan, nptII. Experimental evidence at protein level: Swiss-Prot protein existence level 1. Resistance to kanamycin, neomycin, paromomycin, ribostamycin, butirosin and gentamicin B. From Klebsiella pneumoniae.
   4228..4275    -  promoter       EM7 promoter: synthetic bacterial promoter&nbsp
   4290..4647    -  promoter       SV40 promoter: SV40 enhancer and early promoter
   4712..4763    +  misc_feature   bom (fragment): basis of mobility region from pBR322
   4764..4796    -  rep_origin     M13 ori (fragment): M13 bacteriophage origin of replication; arrow indicates direction of (+) strand synthesis
   4801..4869    +  CDS            large T antigen (fragment): large T antigen from SV40 (simian virus 40)
   4892..5013    +  polyA_signal   SV40 poly(A) signal: SV40 polyadenylation signal
   5035..5054    -  terminator     T7 terminator (fragment): transcription terminator for bacteriophage T7 RNA polymerase
   5062..5111    -  CDS            SET1 (fragment): solubility-enhancement tag derived from T7 phage gene 10B
   5118..5147    -  misc_feature   MCS (fragment): pUC18/19 multiple cloning site
   5156..5668    -  CDS            Nluc: NanoLuc® luciferase human codon-optimized
   5690..1082    -  CDS            PI4KB (across the origin): PI4KB_HUMAN - Also known as PIK4CB. Experimental evidence at protein level: Swiss-Prot protein existence level 1. (Microbial infection) Required for cellular spike-mediated entry of human coronavirus SARS-CoV. From Homo sapiens (Human).
