[The description below was written by a language model from this plasmid's Addgene catalogue record and pLannotate feature annotations shown in this document.]
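Description:
PI4KB-NanoLuc Fusion Vector is a mammalian expression plasmid of about 7.1 kb, built on the pFC32K-low Nluc CMV-Hygro Flexi backbone, for producing human phosphatidylinositol 4-kinase beta (PI4KB) fused at its C terminus to NanoLuc luciferase. It is maintained in E. coli as a low-copy plasmid. The feature table identifies a p15A origin of replication, which fits that copy-number designation, alongside short fragments of other plasmid maintenance elements such as a cer site. Bacterial selection is with kanamycin, provided by a neo/nptII coding sequence. This gene sits downstream of both a bacterial EM7 promoter and the SV40 enhancer/early promoter and is followed by a synthetic poly(A) signal, so the same cassette could in principle also be expressed in mammalian cells. Although the backbone name includes "Hygro", no hygromycin resistance gene appears among the annotated features.

The expression unit runs from the CMV immediate-early enhancer and promoter through a chimeric β-globin/immunoglobulin intron, which generally improves transcript processing and expression. A T7 promoter lies just upstream of the open reading frame and would allow in vitro transcription. The PI4KB coding sequence, which spans the numbering origin of the circular record, is followed directly by the human codon-optimised Nluc sequence. A T7 terminator fragment and an SV40 polyadenylation signal lie downstream of Nluc.

The record states the purpose only as expressing the PI4KB-NanoLuc fusion in mammalian cells. NanoLuc is a small, bright luciferase, so such fusions are commonly used as luminescent reporters of protein abundance. They also serve as energy donors in bioluminescence resonance energy transfer assays, for example to measure ligand or inhibitor engagement with a kinase in live cells, although the record itself does not name a specific assay.
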