Addgene plasmid #237197: PI4KB-NanoLuc Fusion Vector
Purpose: Express PI4KB-NanoLuc(R) Fusion Protein in Mammalian Cells under a CMV promoter
Depositing lab: Promega Corporation.
Backbone
  Vector backbone: pFC32K-low Nluc CMV-Hygro Flexi(R) Vector
  Vector type: Mammalian Expression
Growth in bacteria
  Bacterial resistance: Kanamycin, 50 μg/mL
  Growth temperature: 37°C
  Growth strain: DH5alpha
  Copy number: Low Copy
Gene/Insert
  Gene/Insert name: PI4KB
  Species: H. sapiens (human)
  Entrez Gene: PI4KB (a.k.a. DFNA87, NPIK, PI4K-BETA, PI4K92, PI4KBETA, PI4KIII, PI4KIIIBETA, PIK4CB)
  Promoter: CMV
  Tag / fusion protein: NanoLuc (R) (C terminal on backbone)
  Cloning method: Other
Terms and licenses: Academic/Nonprofit Terms; Industry Terms
How to cite: PI4KB-NanoLuc Fusion Vector was a gift from Promega Corporation (Addgene plasmid # 237197 ; http://n2t.net/addgene:237197 ; RRID:Addgene_237197)
